>Addgene plasmid #58934 | Tg (mpx:mCherry-2A-Rac2D57N) | addgene partial sequence | sequence record 94559 | mCherry-F 5'-ccccgtaatgcagaagaaga-3'
CCCCGAGGACGGCGCCCTGAAGGGCGAGATCAAGCAGAGGCTGAAGCTGAAGGACGGCGGCCACTACGAC
GCTGAGGTCAAGACCACCTACAAGGCCAAGAAGCCCGTGCAGCTGCCCGGCGCCTACAACGTCAACATCA
AGTTGGACATCACCTCCCACAACGAGGACTACACCATCGTGGAAC
