>Addgene plasmid #58934 | Tg (mpx:mCherry-2A-Rac2D57N) | addgene partial sequence | sequence record 94563 | EBV-rev 5'-GTGGTTTGTCCAAACTCATC-3'
CTTGACCTTGGTGGGCTGTGGGCAGAGCACAGCGCGAATCGCCTCATCAAACACTGTTTTTAGCCCTCTC
TGAGTGAGGGCCGAACACTCCAGGTATTTTACTGCATCTATTTCTTTGGCCAATGCGAGACCCTGTGGGT
AAGTGATCGGTGCCAGTTTCTTCTCCTTCAGCTTCTCGATGGTCTCCTTCTCATCTCTCAAGTCAAGCTT
GGTGCCAACCAGGATAATTGGAGTGGAAGGGCAGTGATGCCTCACCTCTGGGTACCACTTGGCTCTGACA
TTTTCGAATGATGCTGGGCTCACCAAAGAGAAACAGATAAGAAACACATCCGTCTGCGGGTAGGAGAGTG
GCCGCAGTCTGTCATAATCTTCCTGTCCGGCTGTATTCCAGAGTCCCAGGTTGACTGGTTTGCTATCCAC
CATTACATTTGCAGAGTAGTTATCAAACACTGTGGGAATGTACTCCCCGGGGAACGCATTGGTAGTGTAN
CTGATGAGAAGACAGGTCTTTCCCACAGCTCCATCTCCGACCACCACACACTTTATTGCTTGCATAGGAC
CGGGGTTTTCTTCCACGTCTCC
