[The description below was written by a language model from this plasmid's Addgene catalogue record.]
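Description:
Tg (mpx:mCherry-2A-Rac2D57N) is a Tol2 transposon-based transgenesis plasmid for zebrafish, with a total size of about 13.2 kb built on a roughly 3.5 kb backbone. It is propagated in E. coli under ampicillin selection; the record lists the copy number as unknown and does not name the bacterial origin of replication. Tol2 vectors carry transposon arms flanking the cargo, so that when Tol2 transposase is supplied, typically in early embryos, the flanked cassette is integrated into the genome. This allows either mosaic transient expression or the establishment of stable transgenic lines.

The payload is a 1,353 bp mCherry-2A-Rac2D57N coding cassette, cloned between BamHI and NotI sites that both remain intact, and driven by the mpx (myeloperoxidase) promoter, which restricts expression to neutrophils. The stated backbone and insert sizes leave most of the plasmid unaccounted for, presumably the promoter, though the record does not itemise this. Zebrafish rac2 carries an aspartate-to-asparagine substitution at residue 57, producing a dominant-negative form of this small Rho-family GTPase. mCherry sits upstream, joined through a 2A peptide. Although the record describes Rac2 as "tagged", a 2A element normally causes ribosomal skipping, so the red fluorescent protein and the mutant Rac2 are made from one transcript as separate polypeptides. mCherry therefore marks expressing cells rather than reporting the localisation of Rac2.

The construct is used to inhibit Rac2 signalling specifically in neutrophils while labelling those cells red for live imaging. The associated work examined the roles of Rac2 in neutrophil motility and in the retention of neutrophils in zebrafish hematopoietic tissue.
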