Addgene plasmid #58934: Tg (mpx:mCherry-2A-Rac2D57N)
Purpose: expresses dominant negative rac2 tagged with mcherry in neutrophils
Depositing lab: Anna Huttenlocher. Depositing organization: University of Wisconsin, Madison. Publication: Dual roles for Rac2 in neutrophil motility and active retention in zebrafish hematopoietic tissue. Deng Q, Yoo SK, Cavnar PJ, Green JM, Huttenlocher A. Dev Cell. 2011 Oct 18;21(4):735-45. doi: 10.1016/j.devcel.2011.07.013. PubMed 22014524.
Backbone
  Vector backbone: Tol2
  Backbone size w/o insert (bp): 3500
  Total vector size (bp): 13155
  Modifications to backbone: Inserted mpx-mcherry-2a-Rac2D57N
Growth in bacteria
  Bacterial resistance: Ampicillin, 100 μg/mL
  Growth temperature: 37°C
  Growth strain: DH5alpha
  Copy number: Unknown
Gene/Insert
  Gene/Insert name: mcherry-2a-Rac2D57N
  Species: D. rerio (zebrafish)
  Insert size (bp): 1353
  Mutation: changed Aspartate 57 to Asparagine
  Entrez Gene: rac2 (a.k.a. zgc:86686)
  Promoter: mpx
  Tag / fusion protein: mcherry2a (N terminal on insert)
  Cloning method: Restriction Enzyme; 5′ cloning site BamHI (not destroyed); 3′ cloning site NotI (not destroyed)
  Sequencing primers: 5′ Gtgaaagtacaagtacttagggaaaa; 3′ gtgtggaattgtgagcggataac
Terms and licenses: Academic/Nonprofit Terms; Industry Terms: Not Available to Industry
How to cite: Tg (mpx:mCherry-2A-Rac2D57N) was a gift from Anna Huttenlocher (Addgene plasmid # 58934 ; http://n2t.net/addgene:58934 ; RRID:Addgene_58934)
